Addgene plasmid #27152: Tet-O-FUW-Myt1l
Depositing lab: Marius Wernig. Depositing organization: Stanford University. Publication: Direct conversion of fibroblasts to functional neurons by defined factors. Vierbuchen T, Ostermeier A, Pang ZP, Kokubu Y, Sudhof TC, Wernig M. Nature. 2010 Feb 25. 463(7284):1035-41. 10.1038/nature08797 PubMed 20107439.
Backbone
  Vector backbone: TetO-FUW
  Backbone size w/o insert (bp): 8373
  Vector type: Mammalian Expression, Lentiviral
Growth in bacteria
  Bacterial resistance: Ampicillin, 100 μg/mL
  Growth temperature: 37°C
  Growth strain: NEB Stable
  Copy number: High Copy
Gene/Insert
  Gene/Insert name: Myt1l
  Species: M. musculus (mouse)
  Insert size (bp): 3577
  Entrez Gene: Myt1l (a.k.a. 2900046C06Rik, 2900093J19Rik, C630034G21Rik, Nztf1, Pmng1, Png-1, mKIAA1106)
  Cloning method: Restriction Enzyme; 5′ cloning site EcoR1 (destroyed during cloning); 3′ cloning site EcoR1 (destroyed during cloning)
  Sequencing primers: 5′ LNCX; 3′ WPRE-R
Terms and licenses: Academic/Nonprofit Terms; Industry Terms: Not Available to Industry
How to cite: Tet-O-FUW-Myt1l was a gift from Marius Wernig (Addgene plasmid # 27152 ; http://n2t.net/addgene:27152 ; RRID:Addgene_27152)
