[The description below was written by a language model from this plasmid's Addgene catalogue record and pLannotate feature annotations shown in this document.]
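Description:
Tet-O-FUW-Myt1l is an HIV-1-based lentiviral transfer plasmid for doxycycline-regulated expression of mouse Myt1l (myelin transcription factor 1-like) in mammalian cells. It is built on the TetO-FUW backbone and is propagated in E. coli through a high-copy ColE1/pUC origin with ampicillin selection. An f1 origin is also present. Outside the viral genome, the backbone carries an SV40 promoter/EM7-driven bleomycin/Zeocin resistance cassette with an SV40 poly(A) signal. Because this cassette lies beyond the downstream LTR, it is not packaged into virus, so transduced cells receive no drug marker or reporter.

Viral genomic RNA is transcribed from a CMV enhancer/promoter fused to a truncated 5' LTR. It carries the Ψ packaging signal with a gag fragment, the RRE for Rev-dependent nuclear export, and the cPPT/CTS element, which aids nuclear import of the reverse-transcribed genome. The internal expression cassette consists of a tetracycline response element with seven tetO copies and a minimal CMV promoter, followed by the roughly 3.6 kb Myt1l coding sequence. The insert was cloned into an EcoRI site that was destroyed in the process, and no epitope tag is annotated. A WPRE downstream boosts transcript stability and expression, and the cassette ends at a truncated downstream LTR followed by a bGH poly(A) signal. The two sequence records differ by only a few bases and give the same annotation.

Transcription from the TRE requires a tetracycline-controlled transactivator such as rtTA. This plasmid does not encode one, so it must be supplied separately, along with packaging and envelope functions for virus production. The associated publication describes direct conversion of fibroblasts into functional neurons by defined factors, which indicates that the construct is used for inducible delivery of Myt1l as a reprogramming factor.
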