Features (pLannotate 1.2.2; 32 found; start..end, strand, type, name):
     15..3575    +  CDS            Myt1l: MYT1L_MOUSE - Also known as Kiaa1106 From Mus musculus (Mouse).
   3580..3603    +  misc_feature   MCS (fragment): pBluescript multiple cloning site
   3603..4191    +  misc_feature   WPRE: woodchuck hepatitis virus posttranscriptional regulatory element
   4128..4709    +  CDS            nef (fragment): NEF_HV1H2 - Experimental evidence at protein level: Swiss-Prot protein existence level 1. Extracellular Nef protein targets CD4(+) T-lymphocytes for apoptosis by interacting with CXCR4 surface receptors. From Human immunodeficiency virus type 1 group M subtype B (isolate HXB2) (HIV-1).
   4716..4896    +  LTR            5' LTR (truncated): truncated 5' long terminal repeat (LTR) from HIV-1
   4928..5152    +  polyA_signal   bGH poly(A) signal: bovine growth hormone polyadenylation signal
   5156..5177    +  promoter       SV40 promoter (fragment): SV40 enhancer and early promoter
   5198..5626    +  rep_origin     f1 ori (sequence partly withheld): f1 bacteriophage origin of replication; arrow indicates direction of (+) strand synthesis
   5640..5969    +  promoter       SV40 promoter: SV40 enhancer and early promoter
   6017..6064    +  promoter       EM7 promoter: synthetic bacterial promoter&nbsp
   6083..6457    +  CDS            BleoR: antibiotic-binding protein; Sh ble from Streptoalloteichus hindustanus; confers resistance to bleomycin, phleomycin, and Zeocin™
   6467..6592    +  CDS            ble (fragment): BLE_KLEPN - Experimental evidence at protein level: Swiss-Prot protein existence level 1. Binding protein with a strong affinity to the bleomycin family of antibiotics. Binds to CL990; an antimitotic-antibiotic compound. From Klebsiella pneumoniae.
   6587..6708    +  polyA_signal   SV40 poly(A) signal: SV40 polyadenylation signal
   6779..6801    -  protein_bind   lac operator (fragment): The lac repressor binds to the lac operator to inhibit transcription in E. coli. This inhibition can be relieved by adding lactose or isopropyl-β-D-thiogalactopyranoside (IPTG). lac repressor encoded by lacI
   6805..6835    -  promoter       lac promoter: promoter for the E. coli lac operon
   6850..6871    -  protein_bind   CAP binding site: CAP binding activates transcription in the presence of cAMP. E. coli catabolite activator protein
   6884..6976    -  CDS            lacI (fragment): lac repressor; lacI; The lac repressor binds to the lac operator to inhibit transcription in E. coli. This inhibition can be relieved by adding lactose or isopropyl-β-D-thiogalactopyranoside (IPTG).
   7159..7747    -  rep_origin     ori: high-copy-number ColE1/pMB1/pBR322/pUC origin of replication
   7918..8778    -  CDS            AmpR: β-lactamase; bla; confers resistance to ampicillin, carbenicillin, and related antibiotics
   8779..8883    -  promoter       AmpR promoter: bla
   8942..8994    -  misc_feature   bom (fragment): basis of mobility region from pBR322
   9149..9528    +  enhancer       CMV enhancer: human cytomegalovirus immediate early enhancer
   9529..9728    +  promoter       CMV promoter: human cytomegalovirus (CMV) immediate early promoter
   9746..9926    +  LTR            5' LTR (truncated): truncated 5' long terminal repeat (LTR) from HIV-1
   9973..10098   +  misc_feature   HIV-1 Ψ: packaging signal of human immunodeficiency virus type 1
  10082..10445   +  CDS            HIV-1 gag (fragment): gag protein from human immunodeficiency virus 1; gag
  10591..10824   +  misc_feature   RRE: The Rev response element (RRE) of HIV-1 allows for Rev-dependent mRNA export from the nucleus to the cytoplasm.
  11201..11301   +  CDS            Rev (fragment): human immunodeficiency virus 1 (HIV-1) Rev protein; rev; enhances nuclear export of unspliced and incompletely spliced viral mRNAs
  11351..11468   +  misc_feature   cPPT/CTS: central polypurine tract and central termination sequence of HIV-1
  11525..11795   +  protein_bind   tetracycline response element: contains seven copies of the tetracycline operator tetO tetracycline repressor TetR
  11806..11823   +  misc_feature   MCS (fragment): pUC18/19 multiple cloning site
  11828..11866   +  promoter       minimal CMV promoter: human cytomegalovirus (CMV) immediate early promoter
>Addgene plasmid #27152 | Tet-O-FUW-Myt1l | addgene full sequence | sequence record 454422 | Addgene NGS Result
AATTGCTAGCCACCATGGACGTGGACTCTGAGGAGAAGCGCCATCGCACACGGTCCAAAGGGGTTCGAGT
TCCTGTGGAGCCAGCCATACAAGAGCTGTTCAGCTGTCCCACTCCAGGCTGCGACGGCAGTGGTCACGTC
AGTGGCAAATATGCACGACACAGAAGTGTATATGGTTGTCCCTTGGCTAAAAAAAGAAAAACGCAAGATA
AACAGCCCCAAGAACCTGCTCCCAAGCGAAAACCATTTGCAGTAAAAGCAGATAGTTCCTCAGTAGACGA
ATGTTATGAGAGTGATGGTACTGAAGACATGGATGATAAGGAGGAAGATGATGATGAGGAGTTCTCTGAA
GACAATGATGAGCAAGGGGATGATGACGACGAAGATGAGGTGGATCGGGAAGACGAGGAGGAGATCGAGG
AGGAAGATGATGAAGAAGATGATGATGATGAAGATGGTGACGATGTAGAAGAGGAAGAAGAGGATGATGA
TGAAGAGGAGGAAGAAGAGGAAGAGGAAGAAGAAAATGAAGACCATCAAATGAGTTGTACTCGAATAATG
CAGGACACAGACAAGGATGATAACAACAATGATGAGTATGATAACTATGATGAACTGGTAGCTAAGTCGC
TATTAAATCTTGGCAAAATTGCTGAGGATGCAGCATACCGAGCCAGGACTGAATCAGAGATGAACAGCAA
TACCTCCAATAGTCTGGAGGACGATAGTGACAAAAACGAAAACCTCGGTCGGAAAAGCGAACTGAGTCTA
GACTTAGACAGTGATGTTGTTAGAGAAACAGTGGACTCCCTTAAGCTGTTAGCACAAGGACATGGTGTTG
TGCTATCAGAGAATATCAGTGACAGAAGTTATGCTGAGGGGATGTCACAGCAGGACAGTAGAAATATGAA
CTATGTCATGCTAGGGAAGCCCATGAACAATGGACTCATGGAGAAGATGGTGGAGGAGAGTGATGAGGAA
GTGTGTCTAAGTAGTCTAGAGTGCCTGAGGAACCAGTGCTTTGACCTGGCCAGGAAACTCAGCGAGACCA
ACCCACAGGACAGGAGTCAGCCACCCAACATGAGTGTGCGCCAACATGTCCGGCAAGAGGACGACTTCCC
TGGGAGGACGCCAGACAGGAGCTACTCGGATATGATGAACCTTATGCGGCTGGAGGAGCAGCTCAGTCCC
AGGTCTAGAACGTTCTCCAGCTGTGCCAAGGAGGATGGGTGTCATGAGAGGGATGATGACACCACCTCAG
TGAACTCAGACAGGTCTGAGGAAGTGTTTGACATGACCAAGGGCAACCTGACTCTGCTAGAGAAAGCCAT
TGCCTTGGAGACAGAGAGAGCCAAGGCCATGCGGGAGAAGATGGCCATGGATGCTGGGAGAAGGGATAAC
CTGAGATCCTATGAGGACCAGTCTCCAAGACAGCTGGCTGGGGAAGACAGAAAATCCAAATCCAGTGACA
GCCATGTCAAAAAGCCATACTATGGTAAAGATCCCTCAAGAACAGAAAAGAGAGAGAGCAAGTGTCCAAC
CCCCGGGTGTGATGGAACCGGCCACGTAACTGGGCTTTACCCGCATCACCGCAGTCTGTCTGGATGCCCG
CACAAAGATAGGGTCCCTCCAGAAATTCTTGCCATGCATGAAAATGTTCTCAAGTGTCCCACTCCAGGCT
GCACAGGGCGAGGGCATGTGAATAGCAACAGGAACTCGCACAGAAGCCTCTCTGGATGCCCCATTGCTGC
TGCAGAAAAACTGGCAAAGGCCCAAGAGAAACACCAGAGCTGTGATGTGTCCAAATCCAACCAGGCCTCA
GACCGAGTCCTCAGGCCAATGTGCTTTGTCAAACAGCTTGAGATTCCTCAGTATGGCTACAGAAACAATG
TTCCCACAACCACACCACGCTCCAACCTGGCCAAGGAGCTTGAGAAATACTCCAAGACTTCGTTTGAGTA
CAACAGTTACGACAACCATACTTATGGCAAAAGAGCCATAGCTCCCAAGGTGCAAACCAGGGACATATCC
CCCAAAGGATATGACGATGCCAAGCGGTACTGCAAGAATGCCAGCCCCAGCAGCAGCACCACCAGCAGCT
ATGCACCTAGCAGCAGCAGCAACCTCAGCTGTGGTGGTGGCAGCAGCGCCAGTAGCACGTGTAGCAAGAG
CAGCTTTGACTACACACATGACATGGAGGCCGCACACATGGCAGCCACAGCCATTCTCAACCTGTCCACA
CGTTGTCGTGAAATGCCACAGAACCTGTCCACCAAGCCACAGGACCTGTGTACTGCCCGGAACCCAGACA
TGGAGGTGGATGAGAATGGCACCCTGGACCTGAGCATGAACAAGCAGAGGCCTCGAGACAGCTGCTGCCC
AGTCCTGACACCCCTGGAACCCATGTCTCCGCAGCAGCAGGCCGTGATGAGCAGCCGATGCTTCCAGCTG
AGCGAGGGGGATTGCTGGGACTTGCCTGTAGACTACACCAAAATGAAGCCTCGGAGGGTAGATGAGGATG
AGCCCAAAGAGATTACCCCAGAAGACTTGGACCCATTCCAGGAGGCTCTGGAAGAAAGACGGTATCCAGG
GGAGGTGACCATCCCAAGCCCCAAACCCAAGTACCCTCAGTGCAAGGAAAGCAAAAAGGACTTAATAACT
CTGTCTGGCTGCCCCCTGGCGGACAAAAGCATTCGAAGTATGCTGGCCACCAGTTCCCAAGAGCTCAAGT
GCCCCACCCCTGGCTGTGACGGTTCTGGACACATCACTGGCAATTACGCTTCTCATCGAAGCCTTTCTGG
GTGCCCGAGAGCGAAGAAGAGTGGCATCCGGATAGCACAGAGCAAAGAGGACAAGGAAGACCAGGAGCCA
ATCAGGTGTCCGGTACCTGGCTGTGACGGTCAGGGACACATCACTGGGAAGTATGCATCCCACCGCAGCG
CCTCCGGGTGTCCCTTGGCAGCCAAGAGGCAGAAAGATGGGTACCTTAATGGCTCCCAGTTCTCCTGGAA
GTCGGTCAAGACGGAGGGCATGTCCTGCCCTACCCCCGGGTGTGATGGGTCAGGACACGTCAGTGGCAGC
TTCCTCACACACCGCAGCTTGTCAGGATGTCCAAGAGCCACATCAGCAATGAAGAAAGCAAAGCTGTCTG
GAGAACAGATGTTGACTATCAAGCAGCGAGCCAGCAACGGTATAGAAAATGATGAAGAAATCAAGCAGTT
AGATGAAGAGATCAAGGAGCTTAATGAGTCCAATTCCCAGATGGAGGCTGACATGATCAAACTCAGAACT
CAGATCACCACAATGGAGAGCAACCTGAAGACGATTGAGGAGGAGAACAAAGTCATTGAACAGCAGAATG
AGTCGCTCTTGCACGAGTTGGCCAACCTGAGCCAGTCCCTGATCCACAGCCTCGCCAACATCCAGCTGCC
TCACATGGATCCAATCAATGAACAAAATTTTGATGCTTACGTGACTACTTTGACGGAAATGTATACAAAT
CAAGATCGTTATCAGAGTCCAGAAAATAAAGCCCTACTGGAAAATATAAAGCAGGCTGTGAGAGGAATTC
AGGTCTGACAATTCGATATCAAGCTTATCGATAATCAACCTCTGGATTACAAAATTTGTGAAAGATTGAC
TGGTATTCTTAACTATGTTGCTCCTTTTACGCTATGTGGATACGCTGCTTTAATGCCTTTGTATCATGCT
ATTGCTTCCCGTATGGCTTTCATTTTCTCCTCCTTGTATAAATCCTGGTTGCTGTCTCTTTATGAGGAGT
TGTGGCCCGTTGTCAGGCAACGTGGCGTGGTGTGCACTGTGTTTGCTGACGCAACCCCCACTGGTTGGGG
CATTGCCACCACCTGTCAGCTCCTTTCCGGGACTTTCGCTTTCCCCCTCCCTATTGCCACGGCGGAACTC
ATCGCCGCCTGCCTTGCCCGCTGCTGGACAGGGGCTCGGCTGTTGGGCACTGACAATTCCGTGGTGTTGT
CGGGGAAATCATCGTCCTTTCCTTGGCTGCTCGCCTGTGTTGCCACCTGGATTCTGCGCGGGACGTCCTT
CTGCTACGTCCCTTCGGCCCTCAATCCAGCGGACCTTCCTTCCCGCGGCCTGCTGCCGGCTCTGCGGCCT
CTTCCGCGTCTTCGCCTTCGCCCTCAGACGAGTCGGATCTCCCTTTGGGCCGCCTCCCCGCATCGATACC
GTCGACCTCGAGACCTAGAAAAACATGGAGCAATCACAAGTAGCAATACAGCAGCTACCAATGCTGATTG
TGCCTGGCTAGAAGCACAAGAGGAGGAGGAGGTGGGTTTTCCAGTCACACCTCAGGTACCTTTAAGACCA
ATGACTTACAAGGCAGCTGTAGATCTTAGCCACTTTTTAAAAGAAAAGGGGGGACTGGAAGGGCTAATTC
ACTCCCAACGAAGACAAGATATCCTTGATCTGTGGATCTACCACACACAAGGCTACTTCCCTGATTGGCA
GAACTACACACCAGGGCCAGGGATCAGATATCCACTGACCTTTGGATGGTGCTACAAGCTAGTACCAGTT
GAGCAAGAGAAGGTAGAAGAAGCCAATGAAGGAGAGAACACCCGCTTGTTACACCCTGTGAGCCTGCATG
GGATGGATGACCCGGAGAGAGAAGTATTAGAGTGGAGGTTTGACAGCCGCCTAGCATTTCATCACATGGC
CCGAGAGCTGCATCCGGACTGTACTGGGTCTCTCTGGTTAGACCAGATCTGAGCCTGGGAGCTCTCTGGC
TAACTAGGGAACCCACTGCTTAAGCCTCAATAAAGCTTGCCTTGAGTGCTTCAAGTAGTGTGTGCCCGTC
TGTTGTGTGACTCTGGTAACTAGAGATCCCTCAGACCCTTTTAGTCAGTGTGGAAAATCTCTAGCAGGGC
CCGTTTAAACCCGCTGATCAGCCTCGACTGTGCCTTCTAGTTGCCAGCCATCTGTTGTTTGCCCCTCCCC
CGTGCCTTCCTTGACCCTGGAAGGTGCCACTCCCACTGTCCTTTCCTAATAAAATGAGGAAATTGCATCG
CATTGTCTGAGTAGGTGTCATTCTATTCTGGGGGGTGGGGTGGGGCAGGACAGCAAGGGGGAGGATTGGG
AAGACAATAGCAGGCATGCTGGGGATGCGGTGGGCTCTATGGCTTCTGAGGCGGAAAGAACCAGCTGGGG
CTCTAGGGGGTATCCCC
[124 nt withheld, positions 5198-5321]
C
[91 nt withheld, positions 5323-5413]
A
[49 nt withheld, positions 5415-5463]
CCTTTGACGTTGGAGTCCACGTTCTTT
[37 nt withheld, positions 5491-5527]
ACCCTATCTCGGTCTATTCTTTTGATTTATAAGGGATTTTGCCGATTTCGGCCTATTGGTTAAAAAATGA
GCTGATTTAACAAAAATTTAACGCGAATTAATTCTGTGGAATGTGTGTCAGTTAGGGTGTGGAAAGTCCC
CAGGCTCCCCAGCAGGCAGAAGTATGCAAAGCATGCATCTCAATTAGTCAGCAACCAGGTGTGGAAAGTC
CCCAGGCTCCCCAGCAGGCAGAAGTATGCAAAGCATGCATCTCAATTAGTCAGCAACCATAGTCCCGCCC
CTAACTCCGCCCATCCCGCCCCTAACTCCGCCCAGTTCCGCCCATTCTCCGCCCCATGGCTGACTAATTT
TTTTTATTTATGCAGAGGCCGAGGCCGCCTCTGCCTCTGAGCTATTCCAGAAGTAGTGAGGAGGCTTTTT
TGGAGGCCTAGGCTTTTGCAAAAAGCTCCCGGGAGCTTGTATATCCATTTTCGGATCTGATCAGCACGTG
TTGACAATTAATCATCGGCATAGTATATCGGCATAGTATAATACGACAAGGTGAGGAACTAAACCATGGC
CAAGTTGACCAGTGCCGTTCCGGTGCTCACCGCGCGCGACGTCGCCGGAGCGGTCGAGTTCTGGACCGAC
CGGCTCGGGTTCTCCCGGGACTTCGTGGAGGACGACTTCGCCGGTGTGGTCCGGGACGACGTGACCCTGT
TCATCAGCGCGGTCCAGGACCAGGTGGTGCCGGACAACACCCTGGCCTGGGTGTGGGTGCGCGGCCTGGA
CGAGCTGTACGCCGAGTGGTCGGAGGTCGTGTCCACGAACTTCCGGGACGCCTCCGGGCCGGCCATGACC
GAGATCGGCGAGCAGCCGTGGGGGCGGGAGTTCGCCCTGCGCGACCCGGCCGGCAACTGCGTGCACTTCG
TGGCCGAGGAGCAGGACTGACACGTGCTACGAGATTTCGATTCCACCGCCGCCTTCTATGAAAGGTTGGG
CTTCGGAATCGTTTTCCGGGACGCCGGCTGGATGATCCTCCAGCGCGGGGATCTCATGCTGGAGTTCTTC
GCCCACCCCAACTTGTTTATTGCAGCTTATAATGGTTACAAATAAAGCAATAGCATCACAAATTTCACAA
ATAAAGCATTTTTTTCACTGCATTCTAGTTGTGGTTTGTCCAAACTCATCAATGTATCTTATCATGTCTG
TATACCGTCGACCTCTAGCTAGAGCTTGGCGTAATCATGGTCATAGCTGTTTCCTGTGTGAAATTGTTAT
CCGCTCACAATTCCACACAACATACGAGCCGGAAGCATAAAGTGTAAAGCCTGGGGTGCCTAATGAGTGA
GCTAACTCACATTAATTGCGTTGCGCTCACTGCCCGCTTTCCAGTCGGGAAACCTGTCGTGCCAGCTGCA
TTAATGAATCGGCCAACGCGCGGGGAGAGGCGGTTTGCGTATTGGGCGCTCTTCCGCTTCCTCGCTCACT
GACTCGCTGCGCTCGGTCGTTCGGCTGCGGCGAGCGGTATCAGCTCACTCAAAGGCGGTAATACGGTTAT
CCACAGAATCAGGGGATAACGCAGGAAAGAACATGTGAGCAAAAGGCCAGCAAAAGGCCAGGAACCGTAA
AAAGGCCGCGTTGCTGGCGTTTTTCCATAGGCTCCGCCCCCCTGACGAGCATCACAAAAATCGACGCTCA
AGTCAGAGGTGGCGAAACCCGACAGGACTATAAAGATACCAGGCGTTTCCCCCTGGAAGCTCCCTCGTGC
GCTCTCCTGTTCCGACCCTGCCGCTTACCGGATACCTGTCCGCCTTTCTCCCTTCGGGAAGCGTGGCGCT
TTCTCATAGCTCACGCTGTAGGTATCTCAGTTCGGTGTAGGTCGTTCGCTCCAAGCTGGGCTGTGTGCAC
GAACCCCCCGTTCAGCCCGACCGCTGCGCCTTATCCGGTAACTATCGTCTTGAGTCCAACCCGGTAAGAC
ACGACTTATCGCCACTGGCAGCAGCCACTGGTAACAGGATTAGCAGAGCGAGGTATGTAGGCGGTGCTAC
AGAGTTCTTGAAGTGGTGGCCTAACTACGGCTACACTAGAAGAACAGTATTTGGTATCTGCGCTCTGCTG
AAGCCAGTTACCTTCGGAAAAAGAGTTGGTAGCTCTTGATCCGGCAAACAAACCACCGCTGGTAGCGGTG
GTTTTTTTGTTTGCAAGCAGCAGATTACGCGCAGAAAAAAAGGATCTCAAGAAGATCCTTTGATCTTTTC
TACGGGGTCTGACGCTCAGTGGAACGAAAACTCACGTTAAGGGATTTTGGTCATGAGATTATCAAAAAGG
ATCTTCACCTAGATCCTTTTAAATTAAAAATGAAGTTTTAAATCAATCTAAAGTATATATGAGTAAACTT
GGTCTGACAGTTACCAATGCTTAATCAGTGAGGCACCTATCTCAGCGATCTGTCTATTTCGTTCATCCAT
AGTTGCCTGACTCCCCGTCGTGTAGATAACTACGATACGGGAGGGCTTACCATCTGGCCCCAGTGCTGCA
ATGATACCGCGAGACCCACGCTCACCGGCTCCAGATTTATCAGCAATAAACCAGCCAGCCGGAAGGGCCG
AGCGCAGAAGTGGTCCTGCAACTTTATCCGCCTCCATCCAGTCTATTAATTGTTGCCGGGAAGCTAGAGT
AAGTAGTTCGCCAGTTAATAGTTTGCGCAACGTTGTTGCCATTGCTACAGGCATCGTGGTGTCACGCTCG
TCGTTTGGTATGGCTTCATTCAGCTCCGGTTCCCAACGATCAAGGCGAGTTACATGATCCCCCATGTTGT
GCAAAAAAGCGGTTAGCTCCTTCGGTCCTCCGATCGTTGTCAGAAGTAAGTTGGCCGCAGTGTTATCACT
CATGGTTATGGCAGCACTGCATAATTCTCTTACTGTCATGCCATCCGTAAGATGCTTTTCTGTGACTGGT
GAGTACTCAACCAAGTCATTCTGAGAATAGTGTATGCGGCGACCGAGTTGCTCTTGCCCGGCGTCAATAC
GGGATAATACCGCGCCACATAGCAGAACTTTAAAAGTGCTCATCATTGGAAAACGTTCTTCGGGGCGAAA
ACTCTCAAGGATCTTACCGCTGTTGAGATCCAGTTCGATGTAACCCACTCGTGCACCCAACTGATCTTCA
GCATCTTTTACTTTCACCAGCGTTTCTGGGTGAGCAAAAACAGGAAGGCAAAATGCCGCAAAAAAGGGAA
TAAGGGCGACACGGAAATGTTGAATACTCATACTCTTCCTTTTTCAATATTATTGAAGCATTTATCAGGG
TTATTGTCTCATGAGCGGATACATATTTGAATGTATTTAGAAAAATAAACAAATAGGGGTTCCGCGCACA
TTTCCCCGAAAAGTGCCACCTGACGTCGACGGATCGGGAGATCTCCCGATCCCCTATGGTGCACTCTCAG
TACAATCTGCTCTGATGCCGCATAGTTAAGCCAGTATCTGCTCCCTGCTTGTGTGTTGGAGGTCGCTGAG
TAGTGCGCGAGCAAAATTTAAGCTACAACAAGGCAAGGCTTGACCGACAATTGCATGAAGAATCTGCTTA
GGGTTAGGCGTTTTGCGCTGCTTCGCGATGTACGGGCCAGATATACGCGTTGACATTGATTATTGACTAG
TTATTAATAGTAATCAATTACGGGGTCATTAGTTCATAGCCCATATATGGAGTTCCGCGTTACATAACTT
ACGGTAAATGGCCCGCCTGGCTGACCGCCCAACGACCCCCGCCCATTGACGTCAATAATGACGTATGTTC
CCATAGTAACGCCAATAGGGACTTTCCATTGACGTCAATGGGTGGAGTATTTACGGTAAACTGCCCACTT
GGCAGTACATCAAGTGTATCATATGCCAAGTACGCCCCCTATTGACGTCAATGACGGTAAATGGCCCGCC
TGGCATTATGCCCAGTACATGACCTTATGGGACTTTCCTACTTGGCAGTACATCTACGTATTAGTCATCG
CTATTACCATGGTGATGCGGTTTTGGCAGTACATCAATGGGCGTGGATAGCGGTTTGACTCACGGGGATT
TCCAAGTCTCCACCCCATTGACGTCAATGGGAGTTTGTTTTGGCACCAAAATCAACGGGACTTTCCAAAA
TGTCGTAACAACTCCGCCCCATTGACGCAAATGGGCGGTAGGCGTGTACGGTGGGAGGTCTATATAAGCA
GCGCGTTTTGCCTGTACTGGGTCTCTCTGGTTAGACCAGATCTGAGCCTGGGAGCTCTCTGGCTAACTAG
GGAACCCACTGCTTAAGCCTCAATAAAGCTTGCCTTGAGTGCTTCAAGTAGTGTGTGCCCGTCTGTTGTG
TGACTCTGGTAACTAGAGATCCCTCAGACCCTTTTAGTCAGTGTGGAAAATCTCTAGCAGTGGCGCCCGA
ACAGGGACTTGAAAGCGAAAGGGAAACCAGAGGAGCTCTCTCGACGCAGGACTCGGCTTGCTGAAGCGCG
CACGGCAAGAGGCGAGGGGCGGCGACTGGTGAGTACGCCAAAAATTTTGACTAGCGGAGGCTAGAAGGAG
AGAGATGGGTGCGAGAGCGTCAGTATTAAGCGGGGGAGAATTAGATCGCGATGGGAAAAAATTCGGTTAA
GGCCAGGGGGAAAGAAAAAATATAAATTAAAACATATAGTATGGGCAAGCAGGGAGCTAGAACGATTCGC
AGTTAATCCTGGCCTGTTAGAAACATCAGAAGGCTGTAGACAAATACTGGGACAGCTACAACCATCCCTT
CAGACAGGATCAGAAGAACTTAGATCATTATATAATACAGTAGCAACCCTCTATTGTGTGCATCAAAGGA
TAGAGATAAAAGACACCAAGGAAGCTTTAGACAAGATAGAGGAAGAGCAAAACAAAAGTAAGACCACCGC
ACAGCAAGCGGCCGCTGATCTTCAGACCTGGAGGAGGAGATATGAGGGACAATTGGAGAAGTGAATTATA
TAAATATAAAGTAGTAAAAATTGAACCATTAGGAGTAGCACCCACCAAGGCAAAGAGAAGAGTGGTGCAG
AGAGAAAAAAGAGCAGTGGGAATAGGAGCTTTGTTCCTTGGGTTCTTGGGAGCAGCAGGAAGCACTATGG
GCGCAGCGTCAATGACGCTGACGGTACAGGCCAGACAATTATTGTCTGGTATAGTGCAGCAGCAGAACAA
TTTGCTGAGGGCTATTGAGGCGCAACAGCATCTGTTGCAACTCACAGTCTGGGGCATCAAGCAGCTCCAG
GCAAGAATCCTGGCTGTGGAAAGATACCTAAAGGATCAACAGCTCCTGGGGATTTGGGGTTGCTCTGGAA
AACTCATTTGCACCACTGCTGTGCCTTGGAATGCTAGTTGGAGTAATAAATCTCTGGAACAGATTTGGAA
TCACACGACCTGGATGGAGTGGGACAGAGAAATTAACAATTACACAAGCTTAATACACTCCTTAATTGAA
GAATCGCAAAACCAGCAAGAAAAGAATGAACAAGAATTATTGGAATTAGATAAATGGGCAAGTTTGTGGA
ATTGGTTTAACATAACAAATTGGCTGTGGTATATAAAATTATTCATAATGATAGTAGGAGGCTTGGTAGG
TTTAAGAATAGTTTTTGCTGTACTTTCTATAGTGAATAGAGTTAGGCAGGGATATTCACCATTATCGTTT
CAGACCCACCTCCCAACCCCGAGGGGACCCGACAGGCCCGAAGGAATAGAAGAAGAAGGTGGAGAGAGAG
ACAGAGACAGATCCATTCGATTAGTGAACGGATCGGCACTGCGTGCGCCAATTCTGCAGACAAATGGCAG
TATTCATCCACAATTTTAAAAGAAAAGGGGGGATTGGGGGGTACAGTGCAGGGGAAAGAATAGTAGACAT
AATAGCAACAGACATACAAACTAAAGAATTACAAAAACAAATTACAAAAATTCAAAATTTTCGGGTTTAT
TACAGGGACAGCAGAGATCCAGTTTGGTTAGATCTCGAGTTTACCACTCCCTATCAGTGATAGAGAAAAG
TGAAAGTCGAGTTTACCACTCCCTATCAGTGATAGAGAAAAGTGAAAGTCGAGTTTACCACTCCCTATCA
GTGATAGAGAAAAGTGAAAGTCGAGTTTACCACTCCCTATCAGTGATAGAGAAAAGTGAAAGTCGAGTTT
ACCACTCCCTATCAGTGATAGAGAAAAGTGAAAGTCGAGTTTACCACTCCCTATCAGTGATAGAGAAAAG
TGAAAGTCGAGTTTACCACTCCCTATCAGTGATAGAGAAAAGTGAAAGTCGAGCTCGGTACCCGGGTCGA
GGTAGGCGTGTACGGTGGGAGGCCTATATAAGCAGAGCTCGTTTAGTGAACCGTCAGATCGCCTGGAGAC
GCCATCCACGCTGTTTTGACCTCCATAGAAGACACCGGGACCGATCCAGCCTCCGCGGCCCCG
