Features (pLannotate 1.2.2; 32 found; start..end, strand, type, name):
     15..3575    +  CDS            Myt1l: MYT1L_MOUSE - Also known as Kiaa1106 From Mus musculus (Mouse).
   3580..3603    +  misc_feature   MCS (fragment): pBluescript multiple cloning site
   3603..4191    +  misc_feature   WPRE: woodchuck hepatitis virus posttranscriptional regulatory element
   4128..4709    +  CDS            nef (fragment): NEF_HV1H2 - Experimental evidence at protein level: Swiss-Prot protein existence level 1. Extracellular Nef protein targets CD4(+) T-lymphocytes for apoptosis by interacting with CXCR4 surface receptors. From Human immunodeficiency virus type 1 group M subtype B (isolate HXB2) (HIV-1).
   4716..4896    +  LTR            5' LTR (truncated): truncated 5' long terminal repeat (LTR) from HIV-1
   4928..5152    +  polyA_signal   bGH poly(A) signal: bovine growth hormone polyadenylation signal
   5156..5177    +  promoter       SV40 promoter (fragment): SV40 enhancer and early promoter
   5198..5626    +  rep_origin     f1 ori (sequence partly withheld): f1 bacteriophage origin of replication; arrow indicates direction of (+) strand synthesis
   5640..5969    +  promoter       SV40 promoter: SV40 enhancer and early promoter
   6017..6064    +  promoter       EM7 promoter: synthetic bacterial promoter&nbsp
   6083..6457    +  CDS            BleoR: antibiotic-binding protein; Sh ble from Streptoalloteichus hindustanus; confers resistance to bleomycin, phleomycin, and Zeocin™
   6467..6592    +  CDS            ble (fragment): BLE_KLEPN - Experimental evidence at protein level: Swiss-Prot protein existence level 1. Binding protein with a strong affinity to the bleomycin family of antibiotics. Binds to CL990; an antimitotic-antibiotic compound. From Klebsiella pneumoniae.
   6587..6708    +  polyA_signal   SV40 poly(A) signal: SV40 polyadenylation signal
   6779..6801    -  protein_bind   lac operator (fragment): The lac repressor binds to the lac operator to inhibit transcription in E. coli. This inhibition can be relieved by adding lactose or isopropyl-β-D-thiogalactopyranoside (IPTG). lac repressor encoded by lacI
   6805..6835    -  promoter       lac promoter: promoter for the E. coli lac operon
   6850..6871    -  protein_bind   CAP binding site: CAP binding activates transcription in the presence of cAMP. E. coli catabolite activator protein
   6884..6976    -  CDS            lacI (fragment): lac repressor; lacI; The lac repressor binds to the lac operator to inhibit transcription in E. coli. This inhibition can be relieved by adding lactose or isopropyl-β-D-thiogalactopyranoside (IPTG).
   7159..7747    -  rep_origin     ori: high-copy-number ColE1/pMB1/pBR322/pUC origin of replication
   7918..8778    -  CDS            AmpR: β-lactamase; bla; confers resistance to ampicillin, carbenicillin, and related antibiotics
   8779..8883    -  promoter       AmpR promoter: bla
   8942..8994    -  misc_feature   bom (fragment): basis of mobility region from pBR322
   9149..9528    +  enhancer       CMV enhancer: human cytomegalovirus immediate early enhancer
   9529..9728    +  promoter       CMV promoter: human cytomegalovirus (CMV) immediate early promoter
   9746..9926    +  LTR            5' LTR (truncated): truncated 5' long terminal repeat (LTR) from HIV-1
   9973..10098   +  misc_feature   HIV-1 Ψ: packaging signal of human immunodeficiency virus type 1
  10082..10445   +  CDS            HIV-1 gag (fragment): gag protein from human immunodeficiency virus 1; gag
  10591..10824   +  misc_feature   RRE: The Rev response element (RRE) of HIV-1 allows for Rev-dependent mRNA export from the nucleus to the cytoplasm.
  11201..11301   +  CDS            Rev (fragment): human immunodeficiency virus 1 (HIV-1) Rev protein; rev; enhances nuclear export of unspliced and incompletely spliced viral mRNAs
  11351..11468   +  misc_feature   cPPT/CTS: central polypurine tract and central termination sequence of HIV-1
  11522..11792   +  protein_bind   tetracycline response element: contains seven copies of the tetracycline operator tetO tetracycline repressor TetR
  11803..11820   +  misc_feature   MCS (fragment): pUC18/19 multiple cloning site
  11825..11862   +  promoter       minimal CMV promoter: human cytomegalovirus (CMV) immediate early promoter
>Addgene plasmid #27152 | Tet-O-FUW-Myt1l | analyzer sequence | sequence record 139050
AATTGCTAGCCACCATGGACGTGGACTCTGAGGAGAAGCGCCATCGCACACGGTCCAAAGGGGTTCGAGT
TCCTGTGGAGCCAGCCATACAAGAGCTGTTCAGCTGTCCCACTCCAGGCTGCGACGGCAGTGGTCACGTC
AGTGGCAAATATGCACGACACAGAAGTGTATATGGTTGTCCCTTGGCTAAAAAAAGAAAAACGCAAGATA
AACAGCCCCAAGAACCTGCTCCCAAGCGAAAACCATTTGCAGTAAAAGCAGATAGTTCCTCAGTAGACGA
ATGTTATGAGAGTGATGGTACTGAAGACATGGATGATAAGGAGGAAGATGATGATGAGGAGTTCTCTGAA
GACAATGATGAGCAAGGGGATGATGACGACGAAGATGAGGTGGATCGGGAAGACGAGGAGGAGATCGAGG
AGGAAGATGATGAAGAAGATGATGATGATGAAGATGGTGACGATGTAGAAGAGGAAGAAGAGGATGATGA
TGAAGAGGAGGAAGAAGAGGAAGAGGAAGAAGAAAATGAAGACCATCAAATGAGTTGTACTCGAATAATG
CAGGACACAGACAAGGATGATAACAACAATGATGAGTATGATAACTATGATGAACTGGTAGCTAAGTCGC
TATTAAATCTTGGCAAAATTGCTGAGGATGCAGCATACCGAGCCAGGACTGAATCAGAGATGAACAGCAA
TACCTCCAATAGTCTGGAGGACGATAGTGACAAAAACGAAAACCTCGGTCGGAAAAGCGAACTGAGTCTA
GACTTAGACAGTGATGTTGTTAGAGAAACAGTGGACTCCCTTAAGCTGTTAGCACAAGGACATGGTGTTG
TGCTATCAGAGAATATCAGTGACAGAAGTTATGCTGAGGGGATGTCACAGCAGGACAGTAGAAATATGAA
CTATGTCATGCTAGGGAAGCCCATGAACAATGGACTCATGGAGAAGATGGTGGAGGAGAGTGATGAGGAA
GTGTGTCTAAGTAGTCTAGAGTGCCTGAGGAACCAGTGCTTTGACCTGGCCAGGAAACTCAGCGAGACCA
ACCCACAGGACAGGAGTCAGCCACCCAACATGAGTGTGCGCCAACATGTCCGGCAAGAGGACGACTTCCC
TGGGAGGACGCCAGACAGGAGCTACTCGGATATGATGAACCTTATGCGGCTGGAGGAGCAGCTCAGTCCC
AGGTCTAGAACGTTCTCCAGCTGTGCCAAGGAGGATGGGTGTCATGAGAGGGATGATGACACCACCTCAG
TGAACTCAGACAGGTCTGAGGAAGTGTTTGACATGACCAAGGGCAACCTGACTCTGCTAGAGAAAGCCAT
TGCCTTGGAGACAGAGAGAGCCAAGGCCATGCGGGAGAAGATGGCCATGGATGCTGGGAGAAGGGATAAC
CTGAGATCCTATGAGGACCAGTCTCCAAGACAGCTGGCTGGGGAAGACAGAAAATCCAAATCCAGTGACA
GCCATGTCAAAAAGCCATACTATGGTAAAGATCCCTCAAGAACAGAAAAGAGAGAGAGCAAGTGTCCAAC
CCCCGGGTGTGATGGAACCGGCCACGTAACTGGGCTTTACCCGCATCACCGCAGTCTGTCTGGATGCCCG
CACAAAGATAGGGTCCCTCCAGAAATTCTTGCCATGCATGAAAATGTTCTCAAGTGTCCCACTCCAGGCT
GCACAGGGCGAGGGCATGTGAATAGCAACAGGAACTCGCACAGAAGCCTCTCTGGATGCCCCATTGCTGC
TGCAGAAAAACTGGCAAAGGCCCAAGAGAAACACCAGAGCTGTGATGTGTCCAAATCCAACCAGGCCTCA
GACCGAGTCCTCAGGCCAATGTGCTTTGTCAAACAGCTTGAGATTCCTCAGTATGGCTACAGAAACAATG
TTCCCACAACCACACCACGCTCCAACCTGGCCAAGGAGCTTGAGAAATACTCCAAGACTTCGTTTGAGTA
CAACAGTTACGACAACCATACTTATGGCAAAAGAGCCATAGCTCCCAAGGTGCAAACCAGGGACATATCC
CCCAAAGGATATGACGATGCCAAGCGGTACTGCAAGAATGCCAGCCCCAGCAGCAGCACCACCAGCAGCT
ATGCACCTAGCAGCAGCAGCAACCTCAGCTGTGGTGGTGGCAGCAGCGCCAGTAGCACGTGTAGCAAGAG
CAGCTTTGACTACACACATGACATGGAGGCCGCACACATGGCAGCCACAGCCATTCTCAACCTGTCCACA
CGTTGTCGTGAAATGCCACAGAACCTGTCCACCAAGCCACAGGACCTGTGTACTGCCCGGAACCCAGACA
TGGAGGTGGATGAGAATGGCACCCTGGACCTGAGCATGAACAAGCAGAGGCCTCGAGACAGCTGCTGCCC
AGTCCTGACACCCCTGGAACCCATGTCTCCGCAGCAGCAGGCCGTGATGAGCAGCCGATGCTTCCAGCTG
AGCGAGGGGGATTGCTGGGACTTGCCTGTAGACTACACCAAAATGAAGCCTCGGAGGGTAGATGAGGATG
AGCCCAAAGAGATTACCCCAGAAGACTTGGACCCATTCCAGGAGGCTCTGGAAGAAAGACGGTATCCAGG
GGAGGTGACCATCCCAAGCCCCAAACCCAAGTACCCTCAGTGCAAGGAAAGCAAAAAGGACTTAATAACT
CTGTCTGGCTGCCCCCTGGCGGACAAAAGCATTCGAAGTATGCTGGCCACCAGTTCCCAAGAGCTCAAGT
GCCCCACCCCTGGCTGTGACGGTTCTGGACACATCACTGGCAATTACGCTTCTCATCGAAGCCTTTCTGG
GTGCCCGAGAGCAAAGAAGAGTGGCATCCGGATAGCACAGAGCAAAGAGGACAAGGAAGACCAGGAGCCA
ATCAGGTGTCCGGTACCTGGCTGTGACGGTCAGGGACACATCACTGGGAAGTATGCATCCCACCGCAGCG
CCTCCGGGTGTCCCTTGGCAGCCAAGAGGCAGAAAGATGGGTACCTTAATGGCTCCCAGTTCTCCTGGAA
GTCGGTCAAGACGGAGGGCATGTCCTGCCCTACCCCCGGGTGTGATGGGTCAGGACACGTCAGTGGCAGC
TTCCTCACACACCGCAGCTTGTCAGGATGTCCAAGAGCCACATCAGCAATGAAGAAAGCAAAGCTGTCTG
GAGAACAGATGTTGACTATCAAGCAGCGAGCCAGCAACGGTATAGAAAATGATGAAGAAATCAAGCAGTT
AGATGAAGAGATCAAGGAGCTTAATGAGTCCAATTCCCAGATGGAGGCTGACATGATCAAACTCAGAACT
CAGATCACCACAATGGAGAGCAACCTGAAGACGATTGAGGAGGAGAACAAAGTCATTGAACAGCAGAATG
AGTCGCTCTTGCACGAGTTGGCCAACCTGAGCCAGTCCCTGATCCACAGCCTCGCCAACATCCAGCTGCC
TCACATGGATCCAATCAATGAACAAAATTTTGATGCTTACGTGACTACTTTGACGGAAATGTATACAAAT
CAAGATCGTTATCAGAGTCCAGAAAATAAAGCCCTACTGGAAAATATAAAGCAGGCTGTGAGAGGAATTC
AGGTCTGACAATTCGATATCAAGCTTATCGATAATCAACCTCTGGATTACAAAATTTGTGAAAGATTGAC
TGGTATTCTTAACTATGTTGCTCCTTTTACGCTATGTGGATACGCTGCTTTAATGCCTTTGTATCATGCT
ATTGCTTCCCGTATGGCTTTCATTTTCTCCTCCTTGTATAAATCCTGGTTGCTGTCTCTTTATGAGGAGT
TGTGGCCCGTTGTCAGGCAACGTGGCGTGGTGTGCACTGTGTTTGCTGACGCAACCCCCACTGGTTGGGG
CATTGCCACCACCTGTCAGCTCCTTTCCGGGACTTTCGCTTTCCCCCTCCCTATTGCCACGGCGGAACTC
ATCGCCGCCTGCCTTGCCCGCTGCTGGACAGGGGCTCGGCTGTTGGGCACTGACAATTCCGTGGTGTTGT
CGGGGAAATCATCGTCCTTTCCTTGGCTGCTCGCCTGTGTTGCCACCTGGATTCTGCGCGGGACGTCCTT
CTGCTACGTCCCTTCGGCCCTCAATCCAGCGGACCTTCCTTCCCGCGGCCTGCTGCCGGCTCTGCGGCCT
CTTCCGCGTCTTCGCCTTCGCCCTCAGACGAGTCGGATCTCCCTTTGGGCCGCCTCCCCGCATCGATACC
GTCGACCTCGAGACCTAGAAAAACATGGAGCAATCACAAGTAGCAATACAGCAGCTACCAATGCTGATTG
TGCCTGGCTAGAAGCACAAGAGGAGGAGGAGGTGGGTTTTCCAGTCACACCTCAGGTACCTTTAAGACCA
ATGACTTACAAGGCAGCTGTAGATCTTAGCCACTTTTTAAAAGAAAAGGGGGGACTGGAAGGGCTAATTC
ACTCCCAACGAAGACAAGATATCCTTGATCTGTGGATCTACCACACACAAGGCTACTTCCCTGATTGGCA
GAACTACACACCAGGGCCAGGGATCAGATATCCACTGACCTTTGGATGGTGCTACAAGCTAGTACCAGTT
GAGCAAGAGAAGGTAGAAGAAGCCAATGAAGGAGAGAACACCCGCTTGTTACACCCTGTGAGCCTGCATG
GGATGGATGACCCGGAGAGAGAAGTATTAGAGTGGAGGTTTGACAGCCGCCTAGCATTTCATCACATGGC
CCGAGAGCTGCATCCGGACTGTACTGGGTCTCTCTGGTTAGACCAGATCTGAGCCTGGGAGCTCTCTGGC
TAACTAGGGAACCCACTGCTTAAGCCTCAATAAAGCTTGCCTTGAGTGCTTCAAGTAGTGTGTGCCCGTC
TGTTGTGTGACTCTGGTAACTAGAGATCCCTCAGACCCTTTTAGTCAGTGTGGAAAATCTCTAGCAGGGC
CCGTTTAAACCCGCTGATCAGCCTCGACTGTGCCTTCTAGTTGCCAGCCATCTGTTGTTTGCCCCTCCCC
CGTGCCTTCCTTGACCCTGGAAGGTGCCACTCCCACTGTCCTTTCCTAATAAAATGAGGAAATTGCATCG
CATTGTCTGAGTAGGTGTCATTCTATTCTGGGGGGTGGGGTGGGGCAGGACAGCAAGGGGGAGGATTGGG
AAGACAATAGCAGGCATGCTGGGGATGCGGTGGGCTCTATGGCTTCTGAGGCGGAAAGAACCAGCTGGGG
CTCTAGGGGGTATCCCC
[124 nt withheld, positions 5198-5321]
C
[91 nt withheld, positions 5323-5413]
A
[49 nt withheld, positions 5415-5463]
CCTTTGACGTTGGAGTCCACGTTCTTT
[37 nt withheld, positions 5491-5527]
ACCCTATCTCGGTCTATTCTTTTGATTTATAAGGGATTTTGCCGATTTCGGCCTATTGGTTAAAAAATGA
GCTGATTTAACAAAAATTTAACGCGAATTAATTCTGTGGAATGTGTGTCAGTTAGGGTGTGGAAAGTCCC
CAGGCTCCCCAGCAGGCAGAAGTATGCAAAGCATGCATCTCAATTAGTCAGCAACCAGGTGTGGAAAGTC
CCCAGGCTCCCCAGCAGGCAGAAGTATGCAAAGCATGCATCTCAATTAGTCAGCAACCATAGTCCCGCCC
CTAACTCCGCCCATCCCGCCCCTAACTCCGCCCAGTTCCGCCCATTCTCCGCCCCATGGCTGACTAATTT
TTTTTATTTATGCAGAGGCCGAGGCCGCCTCTGCCTCTGAGCTATTCCAGAAGTAGTGAGGAGGCTTTTT
TGGAGGCCTAGGCTTTTGCAAAAAGCTCCCGGGAGCTTGTATATCCATTTTCGGATCTGATCAGCACGTG
TTGACAATTAATCATCGGCATAGTATATCGGCATAGTATAATACGACAAGGTGAGGAACTAAACCATGGC
CAAGTTGACCAGTGCCGTTCCGGTGCTCACCGCGCGCGACGTCGCCGGAGCGGTCGAGTTCTGGACCGAC
CGGCTCGGGTTCTCCCGGGACTTCGTGGAGGACGACTTCGCCGGTGTGGTCCGGGACGACGTGACCCTGT
TCATCAGCGCGGTCCAGGACCAGGTGGTGCCGGACAACACCCTGGCCTGGGTGTGGGTGCGCGGCCTGGA
CGAGCTGTACGCCGAGTGGTCGGAGGTCGTGTCCACGAACTTCCGGGACGCCTCCGGGCCGGCCATGACC
GAGATCGGCGAGCAGCCGTGGGGGCGGGAGTTCGCCCTGCGCGACCCGGCCGGCAACTGCGTGCACTTCG
TGGCCGAGGAGCAGGACTGACACGTGCTACGAGATTTCGATTCCACCGCCGCCTTCTATGAAAGGTTGGG
CTTCGGAATCGTTTTCCGGGACGCCGGCTGGATGATCCTCCAGCGCGGGGATCTCATGCTGGAGTTCTTC
GCCCACCCCAACTTGTTTATTGCAGCTTATAATGGTTACAAATAAAGCAATAGCATCACAAATTTCACAA
ATAAAGCATTTTTTTCACTGCATTCTAGTTGTGGTTTGTCCAAACTCATCAATGTATCTTATCATGTCTG
TATACCGTCGACCTCTAGCTAGAGCTTGGCGTAATCATGGTCATAGCTGTTTCCTGTGTGAAATTGTTAT
CCGCTCACAATTCCACACAACATACGAGCCGGAAGCATAAAGTGTAAAGCCTGGGGTGCCTAATGAGTGA
GCTAACTCACATTAATTGCGTTGCGCTCACTGCCCGCTTTCCAGTCGGGAAACCTGTCGTGCCAGCTGCA
TTAATGAATCGGCCAACGCGCGGGGAGAGGCGGTTTGCGTATTGGGCGCTCTTCCGCTTCCTCGCTCACT
GACTCGCTGCGCTCGGTCGTTCGGCTGCGGCGAGCGGTATCAGCTCACTCAAAGGCGGTAATACGGTTAT
CCACAGAATCAGGGGATAACGCAGGAAAGAACATGTGAGCAAAAGGCCAGCAAAAGGCCAGGAACCGTAA
AAAGGCCGCGTTGCTGGCGTTTTTCCATAGGCTCCGCCCCCCTGACGAGCATCACAAAAATCGACGCTCA
AGTCAGAGGTGGCGAAACCCGACAGGACTATAAAGATACCAGGCGTTTCCCCCTGGAAGCTCCCTCGTGC
GCTCTCCTGTTCCGACCCTGCCGCTTACCGGATACCTGTCCGCCTTTCTCCCTTCGGGAAGCGTGGCGCT
TTCTCATAGCTCACGCTGTAGGTATCTCAGTTCGGTGTAGGTCGTTCGCTCCAAGCTGGGCTGTGTGCAC
GAACCCCCCGTTCAGCCCGACCGCTGCGCCTTATCCGGTAACTATCGTCTTGAGTCCAACCCGGTAAGAC
ACGACTTATCGCCACTGGCAGCAGCCACTGGTAACAGGATTAGCAGAGCGAGGTATGTAGGCGGTGCTAC
AGAGTTCTTGAAGTGGTGGCCTAACTACGGCTACACTAGAAGAACAGTATTTGGTATCTGCGCTCTGCTG
AAGCCAGTTACCTTCGGAAAAAGAGTTGGTAGCTCTTGATCCGGCAAACAAACCACCGCTGGTAGCGGTG
GTTTTTTTGTTTGCAAGCAGCAGATTACGCGCAGAAAAAAAGGATCTCAAGAAGATCCTTTGATCTTTTC
TACGGGGTCTGACGCTCAGTGGAACGAAAACTCACGTTAAGGGATTTTGGTCATGAGATTATCAAAAAGG
ATCTTCACCTAGATCCTTTTAAATTAAAAATGAAGTTTTAAATCAATCTAAAGTATATATGAGTAAACTT
GGTCTGACAGTTACCAATGCTTAATCAGTGAGGCACCTATCTCAGCGATCTGTCTATTTCGTTCATCCAT
AGTTGCCTGACTCCCCGTCGTGTAGATAACTACGATACGGGAGGGCTTACCATCTGGCCCCAGTGCTGCA
ATGATACCGCGAGACCCACGCTCACCGGCTCCAGATTTATCAGCAATAAACCAGCCAGCCGGAAGGGCCG
AGCGCAGAAGTGGTCCTGCAACTTTATCCGCCTCCATCCAGTCTATTAATTGTTGCCGGGAAGCTAGAGT
AAGTAGTTCGCCAGTTAATAGTTTGCGCAACGTTGTTGCCATTGCTACAGGCATCGTGGTGTCACGCTCG
TCGTTTGGTATGGCTTCATTCAGCTCCGGTTCCCAACGATCAAGGCGAGTTACATGATCCCCCATGTTGT
GCAAAAAAGCGGTTAGCTCCTTCGGTCCTCCGATCGTTGTCAGAAGTAAGTTGGCCGCAGTGTTATCACT
CATGGTTATGGCAGCACTGCATAATTCTCTTACTGTCATGCCATCCGTAAGATGCTTTTCTGTGACTGGT
GAGTACTCAACCAAGTCATTCTGAGAATAGTGTATGCGGCGACCGAGTTGCTCTTGCCCGGCGTCAATAC
GGGATAATACCGCGCCACATAGCAGAACTTTAAAAGTGCTCATCATTGGAAAACGTTCTTCGGGGCGAAA
ACTCTCAAGGATCTTACCGCTGTTGAGATCCAGTTCGATGTAACCCACTCGTGCACCCAACTGATCTTCA
GCATCTTTTACTTTCACCAGCGTTTCTGGGTGAGCAAAAACAGGAAGGCAAAATGCCGCAAAAAAGGGAA
TAAGGGCGACACGGAAATGTTGAATACTCATACTCTTCCTTTTTCAATATTATTGAAGCATTTATCAGGG
TTATTGTCTCATGAGCGGATACATATTTGAATGTATTTAGAAAAATAAACAAATAGGGGTTCCGCGCACA
TTTCCCCGAAAAGTGCCACCTGACGTCGACGGATCGGGAGATCTCCCGATCCCCTATGGTGCACTCTCAG
TACAATCTGCTCTGATGCCGCATAGTTAAGCCAGTATCTGCTCCCTGCTTGTGTGTTGGAGGTCGCTGAG
TAGTGCGCGAGCAAAATTTAAGCTACAACAAGGCAAGGCTTGACCGACAATTGCATGAAGAATCTGCTTA
GGGTTAGGCGTTTTGCGCTGCTTCGCGATGTACGGGCCAGATATACGCGTTGACATTGATTATTGACTAG
TTATTAATAGTAATCAATTACGGGGTCATTAGTTCATAGCCCATATATGGAGTTCCGCGTTACATAACTT
ACGGTAAATGGCCCGCCTGGCTGACCGCCCAACGACCCCCGCCCATTGACGTCAATAATGACGTATGTTC
CCATAGTAACGCCAATAGGGACTTTCCATTGACGTCAATGGGTGGAGTATTTACGGTAAACTGCCCACTT
GGCAGTACATCAAGTGTATCATATGCCAAGTACGCCCCCTATTGACGTCAATGACGGTAAATGGCCCGCC
TGGCATTATGCCCAGTACATGACCTTATGGGACTTTCCTACTTGGCAGTACATCTACGTATTAGTCATCG
CTATTACCATGGTGATGCGGTTTTGGCAGTACATCAATGGGCGTGGATAGCGGTTTGACTCACGGGGATT
TCCAAGTCTCCACCCCATTGACGTCAATGGGAGTTTGTTTTGGCACCAAAATCAACGGGACTTTCCAAAA
TGTCGTAACAACTCCGCCCCATTGACGCAAATGGGCGGTAGGCGTGTACGGTGGGAGGTCTATATAAGCA
GCGCGTTTTGCCTGTACTGGGTCTCTCTGGTTAGACCAGATCTGAGCCTGGGAGCTCTCTGGCTAACTAG
GGAACCCACTGCTTAAGCCTCAATAAAGCTTGCCTTGAGTGCTTCAAGTAGTGTGTGCCCGTCTGTTGTG
TGACTCTGGTAACTAGAGATCCCTCAGACCCTTTTAGTCAGTGTGGAAAATCTCTAGCAGTGGCGCCCGA
ACAGGGACTTGAAAGCGAAAGGGAAACCAGAGGAGCTCTCTCGACGCAGGACTCGGCTTGCTGAAGCGCG
CACGGCAAGAGGCGAGGGGCGGCGACTGGTGAGTACGCCAAAAATTTTGACTAGCGGAGGCTAGAAGGAG
AGAGATGGGTGCGAGAGCGTCAGTATTAAGCGGGGGAGAATTAGATCGCGATGGGAAAAAATTCGGTTAA
GGCCAGGGGGAAAGAAAAAATATAAATTAAAACATATAGTATGGGCAAGCAGGGAGCTAGAACGATTCGC
AGTTAATCCTGGCCTGTTAGAAACATCAGAAGGCTGTAGACAAATACTGGGACAGCTACAACCATCCCTT
CAGACAGGATCAGAAGAACTTAGATCATTATATAATACAGTAGCAACCCTCTATTGTGTGCATCAAAGGA
TAGAGATAAAAGACACCAAGGAAGCTTTAGACAAGATAGAGGAAGAGCAAAACAAAAGTAAGACCACCGC
ACAGCAAGCGGCCGCTGATCTTCAGACCTGGAGGAGGAGATATGAGGGACAATTGGAGAAGTGAATTATA
TAAATATAAAGTAGTAAAAATTGAACCATTAGGAGTAGCACCCACCAAGGCAAAGAGAAGAGTGGTGCAG
AGAGAAAAAAGAGCAGTGGGAATAGGAGCTTTGTTCCTTGGGTTCTTGGGAGCAGCAGGAAGCACTATGG
GCGCAGCGTCAATGACGCTGACGGTACAGGCCAGACAATTATTGTCTGGTATAGTGCAGCAGCAGAACAA
TTTGCTGAGGGCTATTGAGGCGCAACAGCATCTGTTGCAACTCACAGTCTGGGGCATCAAGCAGCTCCAG
GCAAGAATCCTGGCTGTGGAAAGATACCTAAAGGATCAACAGCTCCTGGGGATTTGGGGTTGCTCTGGAA
AACTCATTTGCACCACTGCTGTGCCTTGGAATGCTAGTTGGAGTAATAAATCTCTGGAACAGATTTGGAA
TCACACGACCTGGATGGAGTGGGACAGAGAAATTAACAATTACACAAGCTTAATACACTCCTTAATTGAA
GAATCGCAAAACCAGCAAGAAAAGAATGAACAAGAATTATTGGAATTAGATAAATGGGCAAGTTTGTGGA
ATTGGTTTAACATAACAAATTGGCTGTGGTATATAAAATTATTCATAATGATAGTAGGAGGCTTGGTAGG
TTTAAGAATAGTTTTTGCTGTACTTTCTATAGTGAATAGAGTTAGGCAGGGATATTCACCATTATCGTTT
CAGACCCACCTCCCAACCCCGAGGGGACCCGACAGGCCCGAAGGAATAGAAGAAGAAGGTGGAGAGAGAG
ACAGAGACAGATCCATTCGATTAGTGAACGGATCGGCACTGCGTGCGCCAATTCTGCAGACAAATGGCAG
TATTCATCCACAATTTTAAAAGAAAAGGGGGGATTGGGGGGTACAGTGCAGGGGAAAGAATAGTAGACAT
AATAGCAACAGACATACAAACTAAAGAATTACAAAAACAAATTACAAAAATTCAAAATTTTCGGGTTTAT
TACAGGGACAGCAGAGATCCAGTTTGGTTACTCGAGTTTACCACTCCCTATCAGTGATAGAGAAAAGTGA
AAGTCGAGTTTACCACTCCCTATCAGTGATAGAGAAAAGTGAAAGTCGAGTTTACCACTCCCTATCAGTG
ATAGAGAAAAGTGAAAGTCGAGTTTACCACTCCCTATCAGTGATAGAGAAAAGTGAAAGTCGAGTTTACC
ACTCCCTATCAGTGATAGAGAAAAGTGAAAGTCGAGTTTACCACTCCCTATCAGTGATAGAGAAAAGTGA
AAGTCGAGTTTACCACTCCCTATCAGTGATAGAGAAAAGTGAAAGTCGAGCTCGGTACCCGGGTCGAGTA
GGCGTGTACGGTGGGAGGCCTATATAAGCAGAGCTCGTTTAGTGAACCGTCAGATCGCCTGGAGACGCCA
TCCACGCTGTTTTGACCTCCATAGAAGACACCGGGACCGATCCAGCCTCCGCGGCCCCG
