>Addgene plasmid #27152 | Tet-O-FUW-Myt1l | addgene partial sequence | sequence record 130694 | LNCX 5'-AGCTCGTTTAGTGAACCGTCAGATC-3'
CCGGGACCGATCCAGCCTCCGCGGCCCCGAATTGCTAGCCACCATGGACGTGGACTCTGAGGAGAAGCGC
CATCGCACACGGTCCAAAGGGGTTCGAGTTCCTGTGGAGCCAGCCATACAAGAGCTGTTCAGCTGTCCCA
CTCCAGGCTGCGACGGCAGTGGTCACGTCAGTGGCAAATATGCACGACACAGAAGTGTATATGGTTGTCC
CTTGGCTAAAAAAAGAAAAACGCAAGATAAACAGCCCCAAGAACCTGCTCCCAAGCGAAAACCATTTGCA
GTAAAAGCAGATAGTTCCTCAGTAGACGAATGTTATGAGAGTGATGGTACTGAAGACATGGATGATAAGG
AGGAAGATGATGATGAGGAGTTCTCTGAAGACAATGATGAGCAAGGGGATGATGACGACGAAGATGAGGT
GGATCGGGAAGACGAGGAGGAGATCGAGGAGGAAGATGATGAAGAAGATGATGATGATGAAGATGGTGAC
GATGTAGAAGAGGAAGAAGAGGATGATGATGAAGAGGAGGAAGAAGAGGAAGAGGAAGAAGAAAATGAAG
ACCATCAAATGAGTTGTACTCGAATAATGCAGGACACAGACAAGGATGATAACAACAATGATGAGTATGA
TAACTATGATGAACTGGTAGCTAAGTCGCTATTAAATCTTGGCAAAATTGCTGAGGATGCAGCATACCGA
GCCAGGACTGAATCAGAGATGAACAGCAATACCTCCAATAGTCTGGAGGACGATAG
